Addgene plasmid #242920: pAK011
Purpose: Reporter J1-J3(122) -BBa_J23117-mRFP
Depositing lab: Jesse Zalatan. Depositing organization: University of Washington. Publication: Systematic Mapping of Bacterial CRISPRa Systems for Synergistic Gene Activation Reveals Antagonistic Effects. Kiattisewee C, Karanjia AV, Cardiff RAL, Olander KE, Leejareon P, Alvi SS, Carothers JM, Zalatan JG. ACS Synth Biol. 2025 Jul 22. doi: 10.1021/acssynbio.5c00358. PubMed 40693287.
Backbone
  Vector backbone: pJF076
  Vector type: CRISPR, Synthetic Biology
Growth in bacteria
  Bacterial resistance: Ampicillin, 100 μg/mL
  Growth temperature: 37°C
  Growth strain: DH5alpha
  Copy number: Low Copy
Gene/Insert
  Gene/Insert name: J1-J3(122)
  Species: Synthetic
  Promoter: BBa_J23117
  Cloning method: Gibson Cloning
  Sequencing primers: 5′ TTAGAAAAATAAACAAATAGGGGTTCCGCGC; 3′ ACAGGATGTCCCAAGCGAAC
Terms and licenses: Academic/Nonprofit Terms; Industry Terms: Not Available to Industry
Depositor comments: Please visit https://doi.org/10.1101/2025.05.14.654134 for bioRxiv preprint.
How to cite: pAK011 was a gift from Jesse Zalatan (Addgene plasmid # 242920 ; http://n2t.net/addgene:242920 ; RRID:Addgene_242920)
