[The description below was written by a language model from this plasmid's Addgene catalogue record and pLannotate feature annotations shown in this document.]
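Description:
pAK011 is a low-copy bacterial reporter plasmid built on the pJF076 backbone and catalogued as a CRISPR/synthetic biology vector for use in E. coli. It replicates from the pSC101 origin, which depends on the plasmid-encoded Rep101 (RepA) protein and accounts for the low copy number. Selection is by ampicillin through a β-lactamase gene driven by its native bla promoter and followed by a lambda t0 terminator.

The payload is a fluorescent reporter cassette in which mRFP1, a monomeric DsRed derivative, is expressed from the synthetic constitutive promoter BBa_J23117, a weak member of the Anderson promoter family. The automated annotation labels a short fragment at this position as J23119(SpeI), which most likely reflects the close sequence similarity among promoters in that family rather than a different part; the catalogue entry names J23117. Upstream of the promoter sits the synthetic insert designated J1-J3(122), introduced by Gibson assembly. The record does not define this element, and it is not annotated in the feature table. Its name and the associated study on bacterial CRISPR activation suggest that it supplies guide RNA target sites upstream of the minimal promoter, with the number possibly describing their arrangement or spacing, but this is an inference. The mRFP1 coding sequence is followed by tandem rrnB T1 and T7Te terminators that insulate the cassette from the rest of the plasmid.

A weak basal promoter gives low background fluorescence, so recruiting CRISPRa activator components to the upstream region can be read out as increased red fluorescence. The construct therefore serves as a reporter for measuring activation, and synergistic or antagonistic effects between bacterial CRISPRa systems, as in the linked study.
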