Features (pLannotate 1.2.2; 9 found; start..end, strand, type, name):
     30..124     -  terminator     lambda t0 terminator: transcription terminator from phage lambda
    154..1014    -  CDS            AmpR: β-lactamase; bla; confers resistance to ampicillin, carbenicillin, and related antibiotics
   1015..1119    -  promoter       AmpR promoter: bla
   1454..1476    +  promoter       J23119(SpeI) promoter (fragment): bacterial promoter (Registry of Standard Biological Parts BBa J23119) modified to end with an SpeI site
   1516..2193    +  CDS            mRFP1: monomeric derivative of DsRed (Campbell et al., 2002)
   2226..2297    +  terminator     rrnB T1 terminator: transcription terminator T1 from the E. coli rrnB gene
   2313..2340    +  terminator     T7Te terminator: phage T7 early transcription terminator
   2871..3821    -  CDS            Rep101: RepA protein needed for replication with the pSC101 origin; rep101
   3869..4091    -  rep_origin     pSC101 ori: low-copy replication origin that requires the Rep101 protein
>Addgene plasmid #242920 | pAK011 | addgene full sequence | sequence record 486115 | Addgene NGS Result
TTACCCGTCTTACTGTCCCTAGTGCTTGGATTCTCACCAATAAAAAACGCCCGGCGGCAACCGAGCGTTC
TGAACAAATCCAGATGGAGTTCTGAGGTCATTACTGGATCTATCAACAGGAGTCCAAGCGAGCTCGTAAA
CTTGGTCTGACAGTTACCAATGCTTAATCAGTGAGGCACCTATCTCAGCGATCTGTCTATTTCGTTCATC
CATAGTTGCCTGACTCCCCGTCGTGTAGATAACTACGATACGGGAGGGCTTACCATCTGGCCCCAGTGCT
GCAATGATACCGCGAGACCCACGCTCACCGGCTCCAGATTTATCAGCAATAAACCAGCCAGCCGGAAGGG
CCGAGCGCAGAAGTGGTCCTGCAACTTTATCCGCCTCCATCCAGTCTATTAATTGTTGCCGGGAAGCTAG
AGTAAGTAGTTCGCCAGTTAATAGTTTGCGCAACGTTGTTGCCATTGCTACAGGCATCGTGGTGTCACGC
TCGTCGTTTGGTATGGCTTCATTCAGCTCCGGTTCCCAACGATCAAGGCGAGTTACATGATCCCCCATGT
TGTGCAAAAAAGCGGTTAGCTCCTTCGGTCCTCCGATCGTTGTCAGAAGTAAGTTGGCCGCAGTGTTATC
ACTCATGGTTATGGCAGCACTGCATAATTCTCTTACTGTCATGCCATCCGTAAGATGCTTTTCTGTGACT
GGTGAGTACTCAACCAAGTCATTCTGAGAATAGTGTATGCGGCGACCGAGTTGCTCTTGCCCGGCGTCAA
TACGGGATAATACCGCGCCACATAGCAGAACTTTAAAAGTGCTCATCATTGGAAAACGTTCTTCGGGGCG
AAAACTCTCAAGGATCTTACCGCTGTTGAGATCCAGTTCGATGTAACCCACTCGTGCACCCAACTGATCT
TCAGCATCTTTTACTTTCACCAGCGTTTCTGGGTGAGCAAAAACAGGAAGGCAAAATGCCGCAAAAAAGG
GAATAAGGGCGACACGGAAATGTTGAATACTCATACTCTTCCTTTTTCAATATTATTGAAGCATTTATCA
GGGTTATTGTCTCATGAGCGGATACATATTTGAATGTATTTAGAAAAATAAACAAATAGGGGTTCCGCGC
ACATTTCCCCGAAAAGTGCCACCTGTGGCAATTCCGACGTCGCCTACGGTATCCACCGGAGACCTATGGC
AGCCTCCGGCCGCCATAGGACACCTTTGGTTGCCAAGGGTGACCTATGGTGACCATGGGCCACCACGGGC
GACCTCAGGTATCCTGCGGTGTCCTGCGGTTACCAAAGGCGTCCTTTGGGTTCCACCGGATACCTCCGGA
CGTCATAATCATCGCTACGAGCTGTGAAAGATGCATAAAGCTCGTACGACGCGTTCGCTCGTCTCCTCAC
TTCTCCTACGGAGCGTTCTGGACACAACGTCGTCTTGAAGTTGCGATTATAGATTGACAGCTAGCTCAGT
CCTAGGGATTGTGCTAGCGAATTCATTAAAGAGGAGAAAGGTACCATGGCGAGTAGCGAAGACGTTATCA
AAGAGTTCATGCGTTTCAAAGTTCGTATGGAAGGTTCCGTTAACGGTCACGAGTTCGAAATCGAAGGTGA
AGGTGAAGGTCGTCCGTACGAAGGTACCCAGACCGCTAAACTGAAAGTTACCAAAGGTGGTCCGCTGCCG
TTCGCTTGGGACATCCTGTCCCCGCAGTTCCAGTACGGTTCCAAAGCTTACGTTAAACACCCGGCTGACA
TCCCGGACTACCTGAAACTGTCCTTCCCGGAAGGTTTCAAATGGGAACGTGTTATGAACTTCGAAGACGG
TGGTGTTGTTACCGTTACCCAGGACTCCTCCCTGCAAGACGGTGAGTTCATCTACAAAGTTAAACTGCGT
GGTACCAACTTCCCGTCCGACGGTCCGGTTATGCAGAAAAAAACCATGGGTTGGGAAGCTTCCACCGAAC
GTATGTACCCGGAAGACGGTGCTCTGAAAGGTGAAATCAAAATGCGTCTGAAACTGAAAGACGGTGGTCA
CTACGACGCTGAAGTTAAAACCACCTACATGGCTAAAAAACCGGTTCAGCTGCCGGGTGCTTACAAAACC
GACATCAAACTGGACATCACCTCCCACAACGAAGACTACACCATCGTTGAACAGTACGAACGTGCTGAAG
GTCGTCACTCCACCGGTGCTTAAGGATCCAAACTCGAGTAAGGATCTCCAGGCATCAAATAAAACGAAAG
GCTCAGTCGAAAGACTGGGCCTTTCGTTTTATCTGTTGTTTGTCGGTGAACGCTCTCTACTAGAGTCACA
CTGGCTCACCTTCGGGTGGGCCTTTCTGCGTTTATACCTAGGGTACGGGTTTTGCTGCCCGCAAACGGGC
TGTTCTGGTGTTGCTAGTTTGTTATCAGAATCGCAGATCCGGCTTCAGCCGGTTTGCCGGCTGAAAGCGC
TATTTCTTCCAGAATTGCCATGATTTTTTCCCCACGGGAGGCGTCACTGGCTCCCGTGTTGTCGGCAGCT
TTGATTCGATAAGCAGCATCGCCTGTTTCAGGCTGTCTATGTGTGACTGTTGAGCTGTAACAAGTTGTCT
CAGGTGTTCAATTTCATGTTCTAGTTGCTTTGTTTTACTGGTTTCACCTGTTCTATTAGGTGTTACATGC
TGTTCATCTGTTACATTGTCGATCTGTTCATGGTGAACAGCTTTGAATGCACCAAAAACTCGTAAAAGCT
CTGATGTATCTATCTTTTTTACACCGTTTTCATCTGTGCATATGGACAGTTTTCCCTTTGATATGTAACG
GTGAACAGTTGTTCTACTTTTGTTTGTTAGTCTTGATGCTTCACTGATAGATACAAGAGCCATAAGAACC
TCAGATCCTTCCGTATTTAGCCAGTATGTTCTCTAGTGTGGTTCGTTGTTTTTGCGTGAGCCATGAGAAC
GAACCATTGAGATCATACTTACTTTGCATGTCACTCAAAAATTTTGCCTCAAAACTGGTGAGCTGAATTT
TTGCAGTTAAAGCATCGTGTAGTGTTTTTCTTAGTCCGTTATGTAGGTAGGAATCTGATGTAATGGTTGT
TGGTATTTTGTCACCATTCATTTTTATCTGGTTGTTCTCAAGTTCGGTTACGAGATCCATTTGTCTATCT
AGTTCAACTTGGAAAATCAACGTATCAGTCGGGCGGCCTCGCTTATCAACCACCAATTTCATATTGCTGT
AAGTGTTTAAATCTTTACTTATTGGTTTCAAAACCCATTGGTTAAGCCTTTTAAACTCATGGTAGTTATT
TTCAAGCATTAACATGAACTTAAATTCATCAAGGCTAATCTCTATATTTGCCTTGTGAGTTTTCTTTTGT
GTTAGTTCTTTTAATAACCACTCATAAATCCTCATAGAGTATTTGTTTTCAAAAGACTTAACATGTTCCA
GATTATATTTTATGAATTTTTTTAACTGGAAAAGATAAGGCAATATCTCTTCACTAAAAACTAATTCTAA
TTTTTCGCTTGAGAACTTGGCATAGTTTGTCCACTGGAAAATCTCAAAGCCTTTAACCAAAGGATTCCTG
ATTTCCACAGTTCTCGTCATCAGCTCTCTGGTTGCTTTAGCTAATACACCATAAGCATTTTCCCTACTGA
TGTTCATCATCTGAGCGTATTGGTTATAAGTGAACGATACCGTCCGTTCTTTCCTTGTAGGGTTTTCAAT
CGTGGGGTTGAGTAGTGCCACACAGCATAAAATTAGCTTGGTTTCATGCTCCGTTAAGTCATAGCGACTA
ATCGCTAGTTCATTTGCTTTGAAAACAACTAATTCAGACATACATCTCAATTGGTCTAGGTGATTTTAAT
CACTATACCAATTGAGATGGGCTAGTCAATGATAATTACTAGTCCTTTTCCCGGGTGATCTGGGTATCTG
TAAATTCTGCTAGACCTTTGCTGGAAAACTTGTAAATTCTGCTAGACCCTCTGTAAATTCCGCTAGACCT
TTGTGTGTTTTTTTTGTTTATATTCAAGTGGTTATAATTTATAGAATAAAGAAAGAATAAAAAAAGATAA
AAAGAATAGATCCCAGCCCTGTGTATAACTCACTACTTTAGTCAGTTCCGCAGTATTACAAAAGGATGTC
GCAAACGCTGTTTGCTCCTCTACAAAACAGACCTTAAAACCCTAAAGGCTTAAGTAGCACCCTCGCAAGC
TCGGGCAAATCGCTGAATATTCCTTTTGTCTCCGACCATCAGGCACCTGAGTCGCTGTCTTTTTCGTGAC
ATTCAGTTCGCTGCGCTCACGGCTCTGGCAGTGAATGGGGGTAAATGGCACTACAGGCGCCTTTTATGGA
TTCATGCAAGGAAACTACCCATAATACAAGAAAAGCCCGTCACGGGCTTCTCAGGGCGTTTTATGGCGGG
TCTGCTATGTGGTGCTATCTGACTTTTTGCTGTTCAGCAGTTCCTGCCCTCTGATTTTCCAGTCTGACCA
CTTCGGATTATCCCGTGACAGGTCATTCAGACTGGCTAATGCACCCAGTAAGGCAGCGGTATCATCAACA
GGC
